>Addgene plasmid #59311 | pMXs-hFOXH1GR | depositor full sequence | sequence record 91974 | pMXs_hFOXH1GR full sequence
CCCGAAAAGTGCCACCTGCATAATGAAAGACCCCACCTGTAGGTTTGGCAAGCTAGCTTAAGTAACGCCA
TTTTGCAAGGCATGGAAAAATACATAACTGAGAATAGAAAAGTTCAGATCAAGGTCAGGAACAGATGGAA
CAGCTGAATATGGGCCAAACAGGATATCTGTGGTAAGCAGTTCCTGCCCCGGCTCAGGGCCAAGAACAGA
TGGAACAGCTGAATATGGGCCAAACAGGATATCTGTGGTAAGCAGTTCCTGCCCCGGCTCAGGGCCAAGA
ACAGATGGTCCCCAGATGCGGTCCAGCCCTCAGCAGTTTCTAGAGAACCATCAGATGTTTCCAGGGTGCC
CCAAGGACCTGAAATGACCCTGTGCCTTATTTGAACTAACCAATCAGTTCGCTTCTCGCTTCTGTTCGCG
CGCTTCTGCTCCCCGAGCTCAATAAAAGAGCCCACAACCCCTCACTCGGCGCGCCAGTCCTCCGATTGAC
TGAGTCGCCCGGGTACCCGTGTATCCAATAAACCCTCTTGCAGTTGCATCCGACTTGTGGTCTCGCTGTT
CCTTGGGAGGGTCTCCTCTGAGTGATTGACTACCCGTCAGCGGGGGTCTTTCATTTGGGGGCTCGTCCGG
GATCGGGAGACCCCTGCCCAGGGACCACCGACCCACCACCGGGACCTAAGCTGGCCAGCAACTTATCTGT
GTCTGTCCGATTGTCTAGTGTCTATCACTGATTTTATCCGCCTGCGTCGGTACTAGTTAGCTAACTAGCT
CTGTATCTGGCGGACCCGTGGTGGAACTGACGAGTTCGGAACACCCGGCCGCAACCCTGGGAGACGTCCC
AGGGACTTCGGGGGCCGTTTTTGTGGCCCGACCTGAGTCCAAAAATCCCGATCGTTTTGGACTCTTTGGT
GCACCCCCCTAATAGGAGGGATATGTGGTTCTGGTAGGAGACGAGAACCTAAAACAGTTCCCGCCTCCGT
CTGAATTTTTGCTTTCGGTTTGGGACCGAAGCCGCGCCGCGCGTCTTGTCTGCTGCAGCATCGTTCTGTG
TTGTCTCTGTCTGACTGTGTTTCTGTATTTGTCTGAAAATTAGGGCCAGACTGTTACCACTCCCTTAAGT
TTGACCTTACCTCACTGGAAAGATGTCGAGCGGATCGCTCACAACCAGTCGGTAGATGTCAAGAAGAGAC
GTTGGGTTACCTTCTGCTCTGCAGAATGGCCAACCTTTAACGTCGGATGGCCGCGAGACGGCACCTTTAA
CCGAGACCTCATCACCCAGGTTAAGATCAAGGTCTTTTCACCTGGCCCGCATGGACACCCAGACCAGGTC
CCCTACATCGTGACCTGGGAAGCCTTGGCTTTTGACCCCCCTCCCTGGGTCAAGCCCTTTGTACACCCTA
AGCCTCCGCCTCCTCTTCCTCCATCCGCCCCGTCTCTCCCCCTTGAACCTCCTCGTTCGACCCCGCCTCG
ATCCTCCCTTTATCCAGCCCTCACTCCTTCTCTAGGCGCCCCCATATGGCCATATGAGATCTTATATGGG
GCACCCCCGCCCCTTGTAAACTTCCCTGACCCTGACATGACAAGAGTTACTAACAGCCCCTCTCTCCAAG
CTCACTTACAGGCTCTCTACTTAGTCCAGCACGAAGTCTGGAGACCTCTGGCGGCAGCCTACCAAGAACA
ACTGGACCGACCGGTGGTACCTCACCCTTACCGAGTCGGCGACACAGTGTGGGTCCGCCGACACCAGACT
AAGAACCTAGAACCTCGCTGGAAAGGACCTTACACAGTCCTGCTGACCACCCCCACCGCCCTCAAAGTAG
ACGGCATCGCAGCTTGGATACACGCCGCCCACGTGAAGGCTGCCGACCCCGGGGGTGGACCATCCTCTAG
ACTGCCGGATCTAGCTAGTTAATTAAGGATCCCAGTGTGGTGGTACGGGAATTCGCCCTTCACCATGGGT
CCCTGCAGCGGCTCCCGCCTGGGGCCCCCAGAGGCAGAGTCGCCCTCCCAGCCCCCTAAGAGGAGGAAGA
AGAGGTACCTGCGACATGACAAGCCCCCCTACACCTACTTGGCCATGATCGCCTTGGTGATTCAGGCCGC
TCCCTCCCGCAGACTGAAGCTGGCCCAGATCATCCGTCAGGTCCAGGCCGTGTTCCCCTTCTTCAGGGAA
GACTACGAGGGCTGGAAAGACTCCATTCGCCACAACCTTTCCTCCAACCGATGCTTCCGCAAGGTGCCCA
AGGACCCTGCAAAGCCCCAGGCCAAGGGCAACTTCTGGGCGGTCGACGTGAGCCTGATCCCAGCTGAGGC
GCTCCGGCTGCAGAACACCGCCCTGTGCCGGCGCTGGCAGAACGGAGGTGCGCGTGGAGCCTTCGCCAAG
GACCTGGGCCCCTACGTGCTGCACGGCCYGCCATACCGGCCGCCCAGTCCCCCGCCACCACCCAGTGAGG
GCTTCAGCATCAAGTCCCTGCTAGGAGGGTCCGGGGAGGGGGCACCCTGGCCGGGGCTAGCTCCACAGAG
CAGCCCAGTTCCTGCAGGCACAGGGAACAGTGGGGAGGAGGCGGTGCCCACCCCACCCCTTCCCTCTTCT
GAGAGGCCTCTGTGGCCCCTCTGCCCCCTTCCTGGCCCCACGAGAGTGGAGGGGGAGACTGTGCAGGGGG
GAGCCATCGGGCCCTCAACCCTCTCCCCAGAGCCTAGGGCCTGGCCTCTCCACTTACTGCAGGGCACCGC
AGTTCCTGGGGGACGGTCCAGCGGGGGACACAGGGCCTCCCTCTGGGGGCAGCTGCCCACCTCCTACTTG
CCTATCTACACTCCCAATGTGGTAATGCCCTTGGCACCACCACCCACCTCCTGTCCCCAGTGTCCGTCAA
CCAGCCCTGCCTACTGGGGGGTGGCCCCTGAAACCCGAGGGCCCCCAGGGCTGCTCTGCGATCTAGACGC
CCTCTTCCAAGGGGTGCCACCCAACAAAAGCATCTACGACGTTTGGGTCAGCCACCCTCGGGACCTGGCG
GCCCCTGGCCCAGGCTGGCTGCTCTCCTGGTGCAGCCTGACTAGTGCCATGGAAAATCCTGGTAACAAAA
CAATAGTTCCTGCAACGTTACCACAACTCACCCCTACCCTGGTGTCACTGTTGGAGGTTATTGAACCTGA
AGTGTTATATGCAGGATATGATAGCTCTGTTCCAGACTCAACTTGGAGGATCATGACTACGCTCAACATG
TTAGGAGGGCGGCAAGTGATTGCAGCAGTGAAATGGGCAAAGGCAATACCAGGTTTCAGGAACTTACACC
TGGATGACCAAATGACCCTACTGCAGTACTCCTGGATGTTTCTTATGGCATTTGCTCTGGGGTGGAGATC
ATATAGACAATCAAGTGCAAACCTGCTGTGTTTTGCTCCTGATCTGATTATTAATGAGCAGAGAATGACT
CTACCCTGCATGTACGACCAATGTAAACACATGCTGTATGTTTCCTCTGAGTTACACAGGCTTCAGGTAT
CTTATGAAGAGTATCTCTGTATGAAAACCTTACTGCTTCTCTCTTCAGTTCCTAAGGACGGTCTGAAGAG
CCAAGAGCTATTTGATGAAATTAGAATGACCTACATCAAAGAGCTAGGAAAAGCCATTGTCAAGAGGGAA
GGAAACTCCAGCCAGAACTGGCAGCGGTTTTATCAACTGACAAAACTCTTGGATTCTATGCATGAAGTGG
TTGAAAATCTCCTTAACTATTGCTTCCAAACATTTTTGGATAAGACCATGTCCATCGAGTTCCCCGAGAT
GTTAGCTGAAATCATCACCAATCAGATACCAAAATATTCAAATGGAAATATCAAAAAACTTCTGTTTCAT
CAAAAGTGAGCGGCCGCCAGCACAGTGGTCGACGATAAAATAAAAGATTTTATTTAGTCTCCAGAAAAAG
GGGGGAATGAAAGACCCCACCTGTAGGTTTGGCAAGCTAGCTTAAGTAACGCCATTTTGCAAGGCATGGA
AAAATACATAACTGAGAATAGAGAAGTTCAGATCAAGGTCAGGAACAGATGGAACAGCTGAATATGGGCC
AAACAGGATATCTGTGGTAAGCAGTTCCTGCCCCGGCTCAGGGCCAAGAACAGATGGAACAGCTGAATAT
GGGCCAAACAGGATATCTGTGGTAAGCAGTTCCTGCCCCGGCTCAGGGCCAAGAACAGATGGTCCCCAGA
TGCGGTCCAGCCCTCAGCAGTTTCTAGAGAACCATCAGATGTTTCCAGGGTGCCCCAAGGACCTGAAATG
ACCCTGTGCCTTATTTGAACTAACCAATCAGTTCGCTTCTCGCTTCTGTTCGCGCGCTTCTGCTCCCCGA
GCTCAATAAAAGAGCCCACAACCCCTCACTCGGGGCGCCAGTCCTCCGATTGACTGAGTCGCCCGGGTAC
CCGTGTATCCAATAAACCCTCTTGCAGTTGCATCCGACTTGTGGTCTCGCTGTTCCTTGGGAGGGTCTCC
TCTGAGTGATTGACTACCCGTCAGCGGGGGTCTTTCACATGCAGCATGTATCAAAATTAATTTGGTTTTT
TTTCTTAAGTATTTACATTAAATGGCCATAGTTGCATTAATGAATCGGCCAACGCGCGGGGAGAGGCGGT
TTGCGTATTGGGCGCTCTTCCGCTTCCTCGCTCACTGACTCGCTGCGCTCGGTCGTTCGGCTGCGGCGAG
CGGTATCAGCTCACTCAAAGGCGGTAATACGGTTATCCACAGAATCAGGGGATAACGCAGGAAAGAACAT
GTGAGCAAAAGGCCAGCAAAAGGCCAGGAACCGTAAAAAGGCCGCGTTGCTGGCGTTTTTCCATAGGCTC
CGCCCCCCTGACGAGCATCACAAAAATCGACGCTCAAGTCAGAGGTGGCGAAACCCGACAGGACTATAAA
GATACCAGGCGTTTCCCCCTGGAAGCTCCCTCGTGCGCTCTCCTGTTCCGACCCTGCCGCTTACCGGATA
CCTGTCCGCCTTTCTCCCTTCGGGAAGCGTGGCGCTTTCTCATAGCTCACGCTGTAGGTATCTCAGTTCG
GTGTAGGTCGTTCGCTCCAAGCTGGGCTGTGTGCACGAACCCCCCGTTCAGCCCGACCGCTGCGCCTTAT
CCGGTAACTATCGTCTTGAGTCCAACCCGGTAAGACACGACTTATCGCCACTGGCAGCAGCCACTGGTAA
CAGGATTAGCAGAGCGAGGTATGTAGGCGGTGCTACAGAGTTCTTGAAGTGGTGGCCTAACTACGGCTAC
ACTAGAAGAACAGTATTTGGTATCTGCGCTCTGCTGAAGCCAGTTACCTTCGGAAAAAGAGTTGGTAGCT
CTTGATCCGGCAAACAAACCACCGCTGGTAGCGGTGGTTTTTTTGTTTGCAAGCAGCAGATTACGCGCAG
AAAAAAAGGATCTCAAGAAGATCCTTTGATCTTTTCTACGGGGTCTGACGCTCAGTGGAACGAAAACTCA
CGTTAAGGGATTTTGGTCATGAGATTATCAAAAAGGATCTTCACCTAGATCCTTTTGCGGCCGGCCGCAA
ATCAATCTAAAGTATATATGAGTAAACTTGGTCTGACAGTTACCAATGCTTAATCAGTGAGGCACCTATC
TCAGCGATCTGTCTATTTCGTTCATCCATAGTTGCCTGACTCCCCGTCGTGTAGATAACTACGATACGGG
AGGGCTTACCATCTGGCCCCAGTGCTGCAATGATACCGCGAGACCCACGCTCACCGGCTCCAGATTTATC
AGCAATAAACCAGCCAGCCGGAAGGGCCGAGCGCAGAAGTGGTCCTGCAACTTTATCCGCCTCCATCCAG
TCTATTAATTGTTGCCGGGAAGCTAGAGTAAGTAGTTCGCCAGTTAATAGTTTGCGCAACGTTGTTGCCA
TTGCTACAGGCATCGTGGTGTCACGCTCGTCGTTTGGTATGGCTTCATTCAGCTCCGGTTCCCAACGATC
AAGGCGAGTTACATGATCCCCCATGTTGTGCAAAAAAGCGGTTAGCTCCTTCGGTCCTCCGATCGTTGTC
AGAAGTAAGTTGGCCGCAGTGTTATCACTCATGGTTATGGCAGCACTGCATAATTCTCTTACTGTCATGC
CATCCGTAAGATGCTTTTCTGTGACTGGTGAGTACTCAACCAAGTCATTCTGAGAATAGTGTATGCGGCG
ACCGAGTTGCTCTTGCCCGGCGTCAATACGGGATAATACCGCGCCACATAGCAGAACTTTAAAAGTGCTC
ATCATTGGAAAACGTTCTTCGGGGCGAAAACTCTCAAGGATCTTACCGCTGTTGAGATCCAGTTCGATGT
AACCCACTCGTGCACCCAACTGATCTTCAGCATCTTTTACTTTCACCAGCGTTTCTGGGTGAGCAAAAAC
AGGAAGGCAAAATGCCGCAAAAAAGGGAATAAGGGCGACACGGAAATGTTGAATACTCATACTCTTCCTT
TTTCAATATTATTGAAGCATTTATCAGGGTTATTGTCTCATGAGCGGATACATATTTGAATGTATTTAGA
AAAATAAACAAATAGGGGTTCCGCGCACATTTC
Features (pLannotate 1.2.2; 12 found; start..end, strand, type, name):
     22..615     +  LTR            LTR: long terminal repeat from Moloney murine leukemia virus
    678..1035    +  misc_feature   MMLV Ψ: packaging signal of Moloney murine leukemia virus (MMLV)
   1094..1510    +  CDS            gag (truncated): truncated Moloney murine leukemia virus (MMLV) gag gene lacking the start codon
   1520..1894    +  misc_feature   pol region: Moloney murine leukemia virus (MMLV) pol region containing the splice acceptor site
   1955..3049    +  CDS            FOXH1: FOXH1_HUMAN - Also known as FAST1, FAST2. Experimental evidence at protein level: Swiss-Prot protein existence level 1. Transcriptional activator. Recognizes and binds to the DNA sequence 5'-TGT[GT][GT]ATT-3'. Required for induction of the goosecoid (GSC) promoter by TGF-beta or activin signaling. Forms a transcriptionally active complex containing FOXH1/SMAD2/SMAD4 on a site on the GSC promoter called TARE (TGF-beta/activin response element). From Homo sapiens (Human).
   3062..3856    +  CDS            NR3C1 (fragment): GCR_HUMAN - Also known as GRL. Experimental evidence at protein level: Swiss-Prot protein existence level 1. [Isoform Alpha-D3]: Has lowest transcriptional activation activity of all isoforms created by alternative initiation (PubMed:15866175, PubMed:23820903). Has transcriptional repression activity (PubMed:23303127). From Homo sapiens (Human).
   3926..4047    +  LTR            3' LTR (ΔU3) (fragment): self-inactivating 3' long terminal repeat (LTR) from Moloney murine leukemia virus
   4048..4517    +  LTR            LTR: long terminal repeat from Moloney murine leukemia virus
   4583..4635    -  CDS            lacI (fragment): lac repressor; lacI; The lac repressor binds to the lac operator to inhibit transcription in E. coli. This inhibition can be relieved by adding lactose or isopropyl-β-D-thiogalactopyranoside (IPTG).
   4818..5406    -  rep_origin     ori: high-copy-number ColE1/pMB1/pBR322/pUC origin of replication
   5570..6430    -  CDS            AmpR: β-lactamase; bla; confers resistance to ampicillin, carbenicillin, and related antibiotics
   6431..6535    -  promoter       AmpR promoter: bla
