[The description below was written by a language model from this plasmid's Addgene catalogue record and pLannotate feature annotations shown in this document.]
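Description:
pMXs-hFOXH1GR is a Moloney murine leukemia virus-based retroviral vector for forced expression of a human FOXH1–glucocorticoid receptor fusion in mammalian cells. It is built on the pMXs backbone and totals about 6.5 kb. In bacteria it is maintained as a high-copy plasmid through a ColE1/pUC-type origin and selected with ampicillin via the β-lactamase gene and its native promoter. A short lacI fragment annotated near the origin appears to be a backbone remnant with no evident function.

The proviral portion begins with a 5′ MMLV LTR. This is followed by the Ψ packaging signal, a truncated gag sequence lacking its start codon (which extends the packaging signal), and a pol-derived region carrying a splice acceptor. No internal promoter is annotated, so expression of the insert is presumably driven from the 5′ LTR. The insert, cloned between EcoRI and NotI sites that remain intact, is the human FOXH1 (FAST1) coding sequence. FOXH1 is a forkhead transcriptional activator that works with SMAD2/SMAD4 in TGF-β/activin signalling. It is joined at its C terminus to a fragment of human NR3C1 corresponding to the hormone-binding domain of the glucocorticoid receptor. Fusions of this type are generally used to make a transcription factor ligand-dependent, inactive until a glucocorticoid such as dexamethasone is supplied, although the record itself does not spell out this use. A 3′ MMLV LTR closes the cassette. The annotation tool labels a short part of it as a ΔU3 fragment, but the adjoining sequence is annotated as ordinary LTR. The vector carries no mammalian selection marker or reporter in the feature table.

The plasmid would be introduced into a packaging cell line to produce retrovirus for stable transduction. It was deposited in connection with work on the induction of pluripotency in human somatic cells through a transient mesendoderm-like state.
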