Addgene plasmid #59311: pMXs-hFOXH1GR
Purpose: Forced expression of human FOXH1GR
Depositing lab: Shinya Yamanaka. Depositing organization: Kyoto University, Center for iPS Cell Research and Application. Publication: Induction of pluripotency in human somatic cells via a transient state resembling primitive streak-like mesendoderm. Takahashi K, Tanabe K, Ohnuki M, Narita M, Sasaki A, Yamamoto M, Nakamura M, Sutou K, Osafune K, Yamanaka S. Nat Commun. 2014 Apr 24;5:3678. doi: 10.1038/ncomms4678. PubMed 24759836.
Backbone
  Vector backbone: pMXs
  Backbone manufacturer: Dr. Toshio Kitamura
  Backbone size w/o insert (bp): 4600
  Total vector size (bp): 6500
  Vector type: Mammalian Expression, Retroviral
Growth in bacteria
  Bacterial resistance: Ampicillin, 100 μg/mL
  Growth temperature: 37°C
  Growth strain: DH5alpha
  Copy number: High Copy
Gene/Insert
  Gene/Insert name: FOXH1 (alt name: Forkhead box H1)
  Species: H. sapiens (human)
  Insert size (bp): 1900
  GenBank ID: NM_147193
  Entrez Gene: FOXH1 (a.k.a. FAST-1, FAST1)
  Tag / fusion protein: cGR - hormone binding domain of glucocorticoid receptor (C terminal on insert)
  Cloning method: Restriction Enzyme; 5′ cloning site EcoRI (not destroyed); 3′ cloning site NotI (not destroyed)
  Sequencing primers: 5′ pMX-S1811
Resource information
  A portion of this plasmid was derived from a plasmid made by: pMXs is from Dr. Toshio Kitamura of the University of Tokyo, the Institute of Medical Science. If you use this plasmid in a paper, please cite: Retrovirus-mediated gene transfer and expression cloning: powerful tools in functional genomics. Exp Hematol. 2003 Nov;31(11):1007-14. Kitamura T, Koshino Y, Shibata F, Oki T, Nakajima H, Nosaka T, Kumagai H.
Terms and licenses: Academic/Nonprofit Terms; Industry Terms: Not Available to Industry
How to cite: pMXs-hFOXH1GR was a gift from Shinya Yamanaka (Addgene plasmid # 59311 ; http://n2t.net/addgene:59311 ; RRID:Addgene_59311)
