>Addgene plasmid #59311 | pMXs-hFOXH1GR | addgene partial sequence | sequence record 95263 | pMX-S1811 5'-GACGGCATCGCAGCTTGGATACAC-3'
GTGAAGGCTGCCGACCCCGGGGGTGGACCATCCTCTAGACTGCCGGATCTAGCTAGTTAATTAAGGATCC
CAGTGTGGTGGTACGGGAATTCGCCCTTCACCATGGGTCCCTGCAGCGGCTCCCGCCTGGGGCCCCCAGA
GGCAGAGTCGCCCTCCCAGCCCCCTAAGAGGAGGAAGAAGAGGTACCTGCGACATGACAAGCCCCCCTAC
ACCTACTTGGCCATGATCGCCTTGGTGATTCAGGCCGCTCCCTCCCGCAGACTGAAGCTGGCCCAGATCA
TCCGTCAGGTCCAGGCCGTGTTCCCCTTCTTCAGGGAAGACTACGAGGGCTGGAAAGACTCCATTCGCCA
CAACCTTTCCTCCAACCGATGCTTCCGCAAGGTGCCCAAGGACCCTGCAAAGCCCCAGGCCAAGGGCAAC
TTCTGGGCGGTCGACGTGAGCCTGATCCCAGCTGAGGCGCTCCGGCTGCAGAACACCGCCCTGTGCCGGC
GCTGGCAGAACGGAGGTGCGCGTGGAGCCTTCGCCAAGGACCTGGGCCCCTACGTGCTGCACGGCCGGCC
ATACCGGCCGCCCAGTCCCCCGCCACCACCCAGTGAGGGCTTCAGCATCAAGTCCCTGCTAGGAGGGTCC
GGGGAGGGGGCACCCTGGCCGGGGCTAGCTCCACAGAGCAGCCCAGTTCCTGCAGGCACAGGGAACAGTG
GGGAGGAGGCGGTGCCCACCCCACCCCTTCCCTCTTCTGAGAGGCCTCTGTGGCCCCTCTGCCCCCTTCC
TGGCCCCACGAGAGTGGAGGGGGAGACTGTGCAGGGGGGAGCCATCGGGCCCTCAACCCTCTCCCCAGAG
CCTAGGGCCTGGCCTCTCCACTTACTGCAGGGCACCGCAGTTCCTGGGGGACGGTCCAGCGGGGGACACA
GGGCCTCCCTCTGGGGGCAGCTGCCCACCTCCTACTTGCCTATCTACACTCCCAATGTGGTAATGCCCTT
GGCACCACCACCCACCTCCTGTCCCCAGTGTCCGTCAACCAGCCCTGCCTACTGGGG
