>Addgene plasmid #59311 | pMXs-hFOXH1GR | addgene partial sequence | sequence record 95270 | pMX-L3205 5'-CCCTTTTTCTGGAGACTAAATAAA-3'
CGTCGACCACTGTGCTGGCGGCCGCTCACTTTTGATGAAACAGAAGTTTTTTGATATTTCCATTTGAATA
TTTTGGTATCTGATTGGTGATGATTTCAGCTAACATCTCGGGGAACTCGATGGACATGGTCTTATCCAAA
AATGTTTGGAAGCAATAGTTAAGGAGATTTTCAACCACTTCATGCATAGAATCCAAGAGTTTTGTCAGTT
GATAAAACCGCTGCCAGTTCTGGCTGGAGTTTCCTTCCCTCTTGACAATGGCTTTTCCTAGCTCTTTGAT
GTAGGTCATTCTAATTTCATCAAATAGCTCTTGGCTCTTCAGACCGTCCTTAGGAACTGAAGAGAGAAGC
AGTAAGGTTTTCATACAGAGATACTCTTCATAAGATACCTGAAGCCTGTGTAACTCAGAGGAAACATACA
GCATGTGTTTACATTGGTCGTACATGCAGGGTAGAGTCATTCTCTGCTCATTAATAATCAGATCAGGAGC
AAAACACAGCAGGTTTGCACTTGATTGTCTATATGATCTCCACCCCAGAGCAAATGCCATAAGAAACATC
CAGGAGTACTGCAGTAGGGTCATTTGGTCATCCAGGTGTAAGTTCCTGAAACCTGGTATTGCCTTTGCCC
ATTTCACTGCTGCAATCACTTGCCGCCCTCCTAACATGTTGAGCGTAGTCATGATCCTCCAAGTTGAGTC
TGGAACAGAGCTATCATATCCTGCATATAACACTTCAGGTTCAATAACCTCCAACAGTGACACCAGGGTA
GGGGTGAGTTGTGGTAACGTTGCAGGAACTATTGTTTTGTTACCAGGATTTTCCATGGCACTAGTCAGGC
TGCACCAGGAGAGCAGCCAGCCTGGGCCAGGGGCCGCCAGGTCCCGAGGGTGGCTGACCCAAACGTCGTA
GATGCTTTTGTTGGGTGGCACCCC
